Addgene plasmid #123725: MTK3_010
Purpose: Encodes Tet-On 3G transactivator protein as a Type 3 part to be used in the MTK system
Depositing lab: Hana El-Samad. Depositing organization: University of California, San Francisco (UCSF). Publication: A Toolkit for Rapid Modular Construction of Biological Circuits in Mammalian Cells. Fonseca JP, Bonny AR, Kumar GR, Ng AH, Town J, Wu QC, Aslankoohi E, Chen SY, Dods G, Harrigan P, Osimiri LC, Kistler AL, El-Samad H. ACS Synth Biol. 2019 Nov 15;8(11):2593-2606. doi: 10.1021/acssynbio.9b00322. Epub 2019 Nov 5. PubMed 31686495.
Backbone
  Vector backbone: MTK0_027
  Vector type: Mammalian Expression
Growth in bacteria
  Bacterial resistance: Chloramphenicol, 25 μg/mL
  Growth temperature: 37°C
  Growth strain: DH5alpha
  Copy number: Unknown
Gene/Insert
  Gene/Insert name: TetOn3G
  Species: Synthetic
  Cloning method: Restriction Enzyme; 5′ cloning site BsmBI (destroyed during cloning); 3′ cloning site BsmBI (destroyed during cloning)
Terms and licenses: Academic/Nonprofit Terms; Industry Terms: Not Available to Industry
Depositor comments: Type 3 parts are generally reserved for coding sequences in the MTK. Please visit https://www.biorxiv.org/content/10.1101/506188v2 for BioRxiv preprint
How to cite: MTK3_010 was a gift from Hana El-Samad (Addgene plasmid # 123725 ; http://n2t.net/addgene:123725 ; RRID:Addgene_123725)
