[The description below was written by a language model from this plasmid's Addgene catalogue record and pLannotate feature annotations shown in this document.]
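Description:
MTK3_010 is a small (about 2.4 kb) part plasmid from the Mammalian Toolkit (MTK), a modular hierarchical cloning system for assembling genetic circuits for mammalian cells. It is built on the MTK0_027 part-entry backbone and, although catalogued as a mammalian expression vector, it is a storage and donor plasmid rather than a functional expression construct. The annotated features show no mammalian promoter, polyadenylation signal or mammalian selection marker. It is propagated in E. coli through a high-copy ColE1/pUC-type origin and selected with chloramphenicol, through a cat gene driven by its own promoter and followed by a lambda t0 terminator.

The payload is a synthetic coding sequence for the Tet-On 3G transactivator. The annotation software detects it as a reverse tetracycline transactivator (rtTA3-like) fragment overlapping at its C-terminal end with three tandem minimal VP16 activation-domain repeats. This protein binds Tet-responsive promoters and activates transcription only when doxycycline is present. The insert was placed into the backbone using BsmBI sites that were destroyed during cloning, which is consistent with Golden Gate-style domestication.

In the MTK scheme it is designated a Type 3 part, the position generally reserved for coding sequences. It is therefore intended to be combined with separate promoter and terminator/3′ parts from the toolkit to form a complete transcriptional unit. The resulting units can supply the transactivator half of doxycycline-inducible expression systems in mammalian cells. The record does not describe the specific overhangs or the downstream assembly enzymes.
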