Features (pLannotate 1.2.2; 6 found; start..end, strand, type, name):
    151..739     +  rep_origin     ori: high-copy-number ColE1/pMB1/pBR322/pUC origin of replication
    851..1548    +  CDS            rtTA3 (fragment): reverse tetracycline transactivator 3 activates expression from Tet-responsive promoters in the presence of doxycycline
   1478..1588    +  CDS            VP48: 3 tandem repeats of the minimal activation domain of herpes simplex virus VP16 (Cheng et al., 2013)
   1614..1648    -  terminator     lambda t0 terminator: minimal transcription terminator from phage lambda (Scholtissek and Grosse, 1987)
   1722..2378    -  CDS            cat: CAT_ECOLX - Experimental evidence at protein level: Swiss-Prot protein existence level 1. This enzyme is an effector of chloramphenicol resistance in bacteria. From Escherichia coli. This protein is used as a marker in many commonly used cloning vectors, such as pACYC184.
   2379..67      -  promoter       cat promoter (across the origin): promoter of the E. coli cat gene encoding chloramphenicol acetyltransferase
>Addgene plasmid #123725 | MTK3_010 | addgene full sequence | sequence record 248658 | Addgene NGS Result
AACTCAAAAAATACGCCCGGTAGTGATCTTATTTCATTATGGTGAAAGTTGGAACCTCTTACGTGCCCGA
TCAATCATGACCAAAATCCCTTAACGTGAGTTTTCGTTCCACTGAGCGTCAGACCCCGTAGAAAAGATCA
AAGGATCTTCTTGAGATCCTTTTTTTCTGCGCGTAATCTGCTGCTTGCAAACAAAAAAACCACCGCTACC
AGCGGTGGTTTGTTTGCCGGATCAAGAGCTACCAACTCTTTTTCCGAAGGTAACTGGCTTCAGCAGAGCG
CAGATACCAAATACTGTTCTTCTAGTGTAGCCGTAGTTAGGCCACCACTTCAAGAACTCTGTAGCACCGC
CTACATACCTCGCTCTGCTAATCCTGTTACCAGTGGCTGCTGCCAGTGGCGATAAGTCGTGTCTTACCGG
GTTGGACTCAAGACGATAGTTACCGGATAAGGCGCAGCGGTCGGGCTGAACGGGGGGTTCGTGCACACAG
CCCAGCTTGGAGCGAACGACCTACACCGAACTGAGATACCTACAGCGTGAGCTATGAGAAAGCGCCACGC
TTCCCGAAGGGAGAAAGGCGGACAGGTATCCGGTAAGCGGCAGGGTCGGAACAGGAGAGCGCACGAGGGA
GCTTCCAGGGGGAAACGCCTGGTATCTTTATAGTCCTGTCGGGTTTCGCCACCTCTGACTTGAGCGTCGA
TTTTTGTGATGCTCGTCAGGGGGGCGGAGCCTATGGAAAAACGCCAGCAACGCGGCCTTTTTACGGTTCC
TGGCCTTTTGCTGGCCTTTTGCTCACATGTTCTTTCCTGCGTTATCCCCTGATTCTGTGGATAACCGTAG
TCGGTCTCATATGTCTAGACTGGACAAGAGCAAAGTCATAAACTCTGCTCTGGAATTACTCAATGGAGTC
GGTATCGAAGGCCTGACGACAAGGAAACTCGCTCAAAAGCTGGGAGTTGAGCAGCCTACCCTGTACTGGC
ACGTGAAGAACAAGCGGGCCCTGCTCGATGCCCTGCCAATCGAGATGCTGGACAGGCATCATACCCACTC
CTGCCCCCTGGAAGGCGAGTCATGGCAAGACTTTCTGCGGAACAACGCCAAGTCATACCGCTGTGCTCTC
CTCTCACATCGCGACGGGGCTAAAGTGCATCTCGGCACCCGCCCAACAGAGAAACAGTACGAAACCCTGG
AAAATCAGCTCGCGTTCCTGTGTCAGCAAGGCTTCTCCCTGGAGAACGCACTGTACGCTCTGTCCGCCGT
GGGCCACTTTACACTGGGCTGCGTATTGGAGGAACAGGAGCATCAAGTAGCAAAAGAGGAAAGAGAGACA
CCTACCACCGATTCTATGCCCCCACTTCTGAAACAAGCAATTGAGCTGTTCGACCGGCAGGGAGCCGAAC
CTGCCTTCCTTTTCGGCCTGGAACTAATCATATGTGGCCTGGAGAAACAGCTAAAGTGCGAAAGCGGCGG
GCCGACCGACGCCCTTGACGATTTTGACTTAGACATGCTCCCAGCCGATGCCCTTGACGACTTTGACCTT
GATATGCTGCCTGCTGACGCTCTTGACGATTTTGACCTTGACATGCTCCCCGGGGGATCCTGAGACCAGA
CCAATAAAAAACGCCCGGCGGCAACCGAGCGTTCTGAACAAATCCAGATGGAGTTCTGAGGTCATTACTG
GATCTATCAACAGGAGTCCAAGCGAGCTCGATATCAAATTACGCCCCGCCCTGCCACTCATCGCAGTACT
GTTGTAATTCATTAAGCATTCTGCCGACATGGAAGCCATCACAAACGGCATGATGAACCTGAATCGCCAG
CGGCATCAGCACCTTGTCGCCTTGCGTATAATATTTGCCCATGGTGAAAACGGGGGCGAAGAAGTTGTCC
ATATTGGCCACGTTTAAATCAAAACTGGTGAAACTCACCCAGGGATTGGCTGAAACGAAAAACATATTCT
CAATAAACCCTTTAGGGAAATAGGCCAGGTTTTCACCGTAACACGCCACATCTTGCGAATATATGTGTAG
AAACTGCCGGAAATCGTCGTGGTATTCACTCCAGAGCGATGAAAACGTTTCAGTTTGCTCATGGAAAACG
GTGTAACAAGGGTGAACACTATCCCATATCACCAGCTCACCGTCTTTCATTGCCATACGAAATTCCGGAT
GAGCATTCATCAGGCGGGCAAGAATGTGAATAAAGGCCGGATAAAACTTGTGCTTATTTTTCTTTACGGT
CTTTAAAAAGGCCGTAATATCCAGCTGAACGGTCTGGTTATAGGTACATTGAGCAACTGACTGAAATGCC
TCAAAATGTTCTTTACGATGCCATTGGGATATATCAACGGTGGTATATCCAGTGATTTTTTTCTCCATTT
TAGCTTCCTTAGCTCCTGAAAATCTCGAT
